>Addgene plasmid #106804 | gh145 | addgene full sequence | sequence record 221307 | Addgene Assembled Full Sequence
CTAAATTGTAAGCGTTAATATTTTGTTAAAATTCGCGTTAAATTTTTGTTAAATCAGCTCATTTTTTAAC
CAATAGGCCGAAATCGGCAAAATCCCTTATAAATCAAAAGAATAGACCGAGATAGGGTTGAGTGGCCGCT
ACAGGGCGCTCCCATTCGCCATTCAGGCTGCGCAACTGTTGGGAAGGGCGTTTCGGTGCGGGCCTCTTCG
CTATTACGCCAGCTGGCGAAAGGGGGATGTGCTGCAAGGCGATTAAGTTGGGTAACGCCAGGGTTTTCCC
AGTCACGACGTTGTAAAACGACGGCCAGTGAGCGCGACGTAATACGACTCACTATAGGGCGAATTGGCGG
AAGGCCGTCAAGGCCACGTGTCTTGTCCAGAGCTCGATATCGAATTCGAGGGCCTATTTCCCATGATTCC
TTCATATTTGCATATACGATACAAGGCTGTTAGAGAGATAATTGGAATTAATTTGACTGTAAACACAAAG
ATATTAGTACAAAATACGTGACGTAGAAAGTAATAATTTCTTGGGTAGTTTGCAGTTTTAAAATTATGTT
TTAAAATGGACTATCATATGCTTACCGTAACTTGAAAGTATTTCGATTTCTTGGCTTTATATATCTTGTG
GAAAGGACGAAACACCGCACCAGGACGGTGACACGGGTTTTAGAGCTAGAAATAGCAAGTTAAAATAAGG
CTAGTCCGTTATCAACTTGAAAAAGTGGCACCGAGTCGGTGCTTTTTTTGGTACCTGGAGCACAAGACTG
GCCTCATGGGCCTTCCGCTCACTGCCCGCTTTCCAGTCGGGAAACCTGTCGTGCCAGCTGCATTAACATG
GTCATAGCTGTTTCCTTGCGTATTGGGCGCTCTCCGCTTCCTCGCTCACTGACTCGCTGCGCTCGGTCGT
TCGGGTAAAGCCTGGGGTGCCTAATGAGCAAAAGGCCAGCAAAAGGCCAGGAACCGTAAAAAGGCCGCGT
TGCTGGCGTTTTTCCATAGGCTCCGCCCCCCTGACGAGCATCACAAAAATCGACGCTCAAGTCAGAGGTG
GCGAAACCCGACAGGACTATAAAGATACCAGGCGTTTCCCCCTGGAAGCTCCCTCGTGCGCTCTCCTGTT
CCGACCCTGCCGCTTACCGGATACCTGTCCGCCTTTCTCCCTTCGGGAAGCGTGGCGCTTTCTCATAGCT
CACGCTGTAGGTATCTCAGTTCGGTGTAGGTCGTTCGCTCCAAGCTGGGCTGTGTGCACGAACCCCCCGT
TCAGCCCGACCGCTGCGCCTTATCCGGTAACTATCGTCTTGAGTCCAACCCGGTAAGACACGACTTATCG
CCACTGGCAGCAGCCACTGGTAACAGGATTAGCAGAGCGAGGTATGTAGGCGGTGCTACAGAGTTCTTGA
AGTGGTGGCCTAACTACGGCTACACTAGAAGAACAGTATTTGGTATCTGCGCTCTGCTGAAGCCAGTTAC
CTTCGGAAAAAGAGTTGGTAGCTCTTGATCCGGCAAACAAACCACCGCTGGTAGCGGTGGTTTTTTTGTT
TGCAAGCAGCAGATTACGCGCAGAAAAAAAGGATCTCAAGAAGATCCTTTGATCTTTTCTACGGGGTCTG
ACGCTCAGTGGAACGAAAACTCACGTTAAGGGATTTTGGTCATGAGATTATCAAAAAGGATCTTCACCTA
GATCCTTTTAAATTAAAAATGAAGTTTTAAATCAATCTAAAGTATATATGAGTAAACTTGGTCTGACAGT
TACCAATGCTTAATCAGTGAGGCACCTATCTCAGCGATCTGTCTATTTCGTTCATCCATAGTTGCCTGAC
TCCCCGTCGTGTAGATAACTACGATACGGGAGGGCTTACCATCTGGCCCCAGTGCTGCAATGATACCGCG
AGAACCACGCTCACCGGCTCCAGATTTATCAGCAATAAACCAGCCAGCCGGAAGGGCCGAGCGCAGAAGT
GGTCCTGCAACTTTATCCGCCTCCATCCAGTCTATTAATTGTTGCCGGGAAGCTAGAGTAAGTAGTTCGC
CAGTTAATAGTTTGCGCAACGTTGTTGCCATTGCTACAGGCATCGTGGTGTCACGCTCGTCGTTTGGTAT
GGCTTCATTCAGCTCCGGTTCCCAACGATCAAGGCGAGTTACATGATCCCCCATGTTGTGCAAAAAAGCG
GTTAGCTCCTTCGGTCCTCCGATCGTTGTCAGAAGTAAGTTGGCCGCAGTGTTATCACTCATGGTTATGG
CAGCACTGCATAATTCTCTTACTGTCATGCCATCCGTAAGATGCTTTTCTGTGACTGGTGAGTACTCAAC
CAAGTCATTCTGAGAATAGTGTATGCGGCGACCGAGTTGCTCTTGCCCGGCGTCAATACGGGATAATACC
GCGCCACATAGCAGAACTTTAAAAGTGCTCATCATTGGAAAACGTTCTTCGGGGCGAAAACTCTCAAGGA
TCTTACCGCTGTTGAGATCCAGTTCGATGTAACCCACTCGTGCACCCAACTGATCTTCAGCATCTTTTAC
TTTCACCAGCGTTTCTGGGTGAGCAAAAACAGGAAGGCAAAATGCCGCAAAAAAGGGAATAAGGGCGACA
CGGAAATGTTGAATACTCATACTCTTCCTTTTTCAATATTATTGAAGCATTTATCAGGGTTATTGTCTCA
TGAGCGGATACATATTTGAATGTATTTAGAAAAATAAACAAATAGGGGTTCCGCGCACATTTCCCCGAAA
AGTGCCAC
Features (pLannotate 1.2.2; 10 found; start..end, strand, type, name):
      3..134     -  rep_origin     M13 ori (fragment): M13 bacteriophage origin of replication; arrow indicates direction of (+) strand synthesis
    155..311     -  CDS            lacZα (fragment): LacZα fragment of β-galactosidase; lacZ fragment
    320..338     +  promoter       T7 promoter: promoter for bacteriophage T7 RNA polymerase
    398..638     +  promoter       U6 promoter: RNA polymerase III promoter for human U6 snRNA
    667..742     +  misc_RNA       gRNA scaffold: guide RNA scaffold for the Streptococcus pyogenes CRISPR/Cas9 system
    789..836     -  CDS            lacI (fragment): lac repressor; lacI; The lac repressor binds to the lac operator to inhibit transcription in E. coli. This inhibition can be relieved by adding lactose or isopropyl-β-D-thiogalactopyranoside (IPTG).
    873..913     -  rep_origin     RSF ori (fragment): Plasmids containing the RSF 1030 origin of replication can be propagated in E. coli cells that contain additional plasmids with compatible origins.
    991..1579    -  rep_origin     ori: high-copy-number ColE1/pMB1/pBR322/pUC origin of replication
   1750..2610    -  CDS            AmpR: β-lactamase; bla; confers resistance to ampicillin, carbenicillin, and related antibiotics
   2611..2715    -  promoter       AmpR promoter: bla
