[The description below was written by a language model from this plasmid's Addgene catalogue record and pLannotate feature annotations shown in this document.]
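Description:
gh145 is a small (about 2.7 kb) mammalian-expression plasmid built on the EPB104 guide RNA backbone and designed to express a single CRISPR guide RNA directed against human FKRP (fukutin-related protein), a gene associated with limb-girdle and congenital muscular dystrophies of the dystroglycanopathy group. It belongs to a validated gRNA collection covering the human glycosyltransferase genes. In bacteria it is maintained at high copy through a ColE1/pUC-type origin and selected with ampicillin via the β-lactamase gene under its native promoter.

The functional cassette consists of the human U6 promoter, an RNA polymerase III promoter suited to producing short, uncapped transcripts with defined ends, followed by a short gap that accommodates the 20-nucleotide FKRP-specific spacer, and then the Streptococcus pyogenes Cas9 gRNA scaffold. Transcription therefore yields a complete single guide RNA. No Cas9 coding sequence, mammalian selection marker or reporter is annotated, so the nuclease must be supplied separately, for example from a co-transfected plasmid or a Cas9-expressing cell line. A T7 promoter sits upstream of the U6 cassette and corresponds to the listed sequencing primer site.

The remaining annotations (partial M13 origin, lacZα, lacI and RSF origin fragments) are short remnants of the cloning-vector backbone and are unlikely to have a functional role. The insert was introduced by restriction cloning, though the sites used are not recorded. The plasmid's typical use is transient delivery into human cells to knock out or edit FKRP in studies of glycosylation.
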