Addgene plasmid #106804: gh145
Purpose: expression of gRNA targeting FKRP
Depositing lab: Eric-Paul Bennett. Depositing organization: University of Copenhagen. Publication: A validated gRNA library for CRISPR/Cas9 targeting of the human glycosyltransferase genome. Narimatsu Y, Joshi HJ, Zhang Y, Gomes C, Chen YH, Lorenzetti F, Furukawa S, Schjoldager K, Hansen L, Clausen H, Bennett EP, Wandall HH. Glycobiology. 2018 Jan 5. pii: 4791732. doi: 10.1093/glycob/cwx101. PubMed 29315387.
Backbone
  Vector backbone: EPB104
  Backbone manufacturer: Eric-Paul Bennett (Addgene plasmid # 68369)
  Backbone size w/o insert (bp): 2376
  Vector type: Mammalian Expression
Growth in bacteria
  Bacterial resistance: Ampicillin, 100 μg/mL
  Growth temperature: 37°C
  Growth strain: DH5alpha
  Copy number: High Copy
Gene/Insert
  Gene/Insert name: FKRP
  gRNA/shRNA sequence: GCACCAGGACGGTGACACGG
  Species: H. sapiens (human)
  Entrez Gene: FKRP (a.k.a. FKTR, LGMD2I, LGMDR9, MDC1C, MDDGA5, MDDGB5, MDDGC5)
  Cloning method: Restriction Enzyme; 5′ cloning site unknown (unknown if destroyed); 3′ cloning site unknown (unknown if destroyed)
  Sequencing primers: 5′ T7NP
Terms and licenses: Academic/Nonprofit Terms; Industry Terms: Not Available to Industry
How to cite: gh145 was a gift from Eric-Paul Bennett (Addgene plasmid # 106804 ; http://n2t.net/addgene:106804 ; RRID:Addgene_106804)
