>Addgene plasmid #106804 | gh145 | addgene partial sequence | sequence record 221308 | hU6-F 5'-GAGGGCCTATTTCCCATGATT-3'
GGAATTAATTTGACTGTAAACACAAAGATATTAGTACAAAATACGTGACGTAGAAAGTAATAATTTCTTG
GGTAGTTTGCAGTTTTAAAATTATGTTTTAAAATGGACTATCATATGCTTACCGTAACTTGAAAGTATTT
CGATTTCTTGGCTTTATATATCTTGTGGAAAGGACGAAACACCGCACCAGGACGGTGACACGGGTTTTAG
AGCTAGAAATAGCAAGTTAAAATAAGGCTAGTCCGTTATCAACTTGAAAAAGTGGCACCGAGTCGGTGCT
TTTTTTGGTACCTGGAGCACAAGACTGGCCTCATGGGCCTTCCGCTCACTGCCCGCTTTCCAGTCGGGAA
ACCTGTCGTGCCAGCTGCATTAACATGGTCATAGCTGTTTCCTTGCGTATTGGGCGCTCTCCGCTTCCTC
GCTCACTGACTCGCTGCGCTCGGTCGTTCGGGTAAAGCCTGGGGTGCCTAATGAGCAAAAGGCCAGCAAA
AGGCCAGGAACCGTAAAAAGGCCGCGTTGCTGGCGTTTTTCCATAGGCTCCGCCCCCCTGACGAGCATCA
CAAAAATCGACGCTCAAGTCAGAGGTGGCGAAACCCGACAGGACTATAAAGATACCAGGCGTTTCCCCCT
GGAAGCTCCCTCGTGCGCTCTCCTGTTCCGACCCTGCCGCTTACCGGATACCTGTCCGCCTTTCTCCCTT
CGGGAAGCGTGGCGCTTTCTCATAGCTCACGCTGTAGGTATCTCAGTTCGGTGTAGGTCGTTCGCTCCAA
GCTGGGCTGTGTGCACGAACCCCCCGTTCAGCCCGACCGCTGCGCCTTATCCGGTAACTATCGTCTTGAG
TCCAACCCGGTAAGACACGACTTATCGCCACTGGCAGCAGCCACTGG
